>Addgene plasmid #154975 | pcDNA-GFP-EBA175-Flag(Y1426A) | addgene full sequence | sequence record 310064 | Addgene NGS Result
GACGGATCGGGAGATCTCCCGATCCCCTATGGTGCACTCTCAGTACAATCTGCTCTGATGCCGCATAGTT
AAGCCAGTATCTGCTCCCTGCTTGTGTGTTGGAGGTCGCTGAGTAGTGCGCGAGCAAAATTTAAGCTACA
ACAAGGCAAGGCTTGACCGACAATTGCATGAAGAATCTGCTTAGGGTTAGGCGTTTTGCGCTGCTTCGCG
ATGTACGGGCCAGATATACGCGTTGACATTGATTATTGACTAGTTATTAATAGTAATCAATTACGGGGTC
ATTAGTTCATAGCCCATATATGGAGTTCCGCGTTACATAACTTACGGTAAATGGCCCGCCTGGCTGACCG
CCCAACGACCCCCGCCCATTGACGTCAATAATGACGTATGTTCCCATAGTAACGCCAATAGGGACTTTCC
ATTGACGTCAATGGGTGGAGTATTTACGGTAAACTGCCCACTTGGCAGTACATCAAGTGTATCATATGCC
AAGTACGCCCCCTATTGACGTCAATGACGGTAAATGGCCCGCCTGGCATTATGCCCAGTACATGACCTTA
TGGGACTTTCCTACTTGGCAGTACATCTACGTATTAGTCATCGCTATTACCATGGTGATGCGGTTTTGGC
AGTACATCAATGGGCGTGGATAGCGGTTTGACTCACGGGGATTTCCAAGTCTCCACCCCATTGACGTCAA
TGGGAGTTTGTTTTGGCACCAAAATCAACGGGACTTTCCAAAATGTCGTAACAACTCCGCCCCATTGACG
CAAATGGGCGGTAGGCGTGTACGGTGGGAGGTCTATATAAGCAGAGCTCTCTGGCTAACTAGAGAACCCA
CTGCTTACTGGCTTATCGAAATTAATACGACTCACTATAGGGAGACCCAAGCTGGCTAGCGTTTAAACTT
AAGCTTACCATGGTCCCCTCGGCTGGACAGCTCGCCCTGTTCGCTCTGGGTATTGTGTTGGCTGCGTGCC
AGGCCTTGGAGAACAGCACGTCCCCGCTGCGTACGATGGTGAGCAAGGGCGAGGAGCTGTTCACCGGGGT
GGTGCCCATCCTGGTCGAGCTGGACGGCGACGTAAACGGCCACAAGTTCAGCGTGTCCGGCGAGGGCGAG
GGCGATGCCACCTACGGCAAGCTGACCCTGAAGTTCATCTGCACCACCGGCAAGCTGCCCGTGCCCTGGC
CCACCCTCGTGACCACCCTGACCTACGGCGTGCAGTGCTTCAGCCGCTACCCCGACCACATGAAGCAGCA
CGACTTCTTCAAGTCCGCCATGCCCGAAGGCTACGTCCAGGAGCGCACCATCTTCTTCAAGGACGACGGC
AACTACAAGACCCGCGCCGAGGTGAAGTTCGAGGGCGACACCCTGGTGAACCGCATCGAGCTGAAGGGCA
TCGACTTCAAGGAGGACGGCAACATCCTGGGGCACAAGCTGGAGTACAACTACAACAGCCACAACGTCTA
TATCATGGCCGACAAGCAGAAGAACGGCATCAAGGTGAACTTCAAGATCCGCCACAACATCGAGGACGGC
AGCGTGCAGCTCGCCGACCACTACCAGCAGAACACCCCCATCGGCGACGGCCCCGTGCTGCTGCCCGACA
ACCACTACCTGAGCACCCAGTCCGCCCTGAGCAAAGACCCCAACGAGAAGCGCGATCACATGGTCCTGCT
GGAGTTCGTGACCGCCGCCGGGATCACTCTCGGCATGGACGAGCTGTACAAGTCCGGCCGGACTCAGGGA
GCAGAATTCTCAGGATCCCATAGCCATCATGGTAATCGTCAGGATCGTGGTGGTAATAGCGGTAATGTGC
TGAATATGCGCAGCAACAATAACAACTTCAACAATATCCCGAGCCGCTATAATCTGTATGATAAGAAACT
GGATCTGGATCTGTATGAAAATCGCAATGATAGCACCACCAAAGAACTGATTAAAAAACTGGCCGAGATC
AATAAGTGCGAAAATGAAATTAGCGTGAAATATTGCGATCACATGATTCATGAAGAAATTCCGCTGAAAA
CCTGCACCAAAGAAAAGACCCGTAATCTGTGTTGTGCAGTGAGCGATTATTGCATGAGCTATTTTACCTA
TGATAGCGAAGAATATTACAACTGCACCAAACGCGAATTTGATGATCCGAGCTATACCTGCTTTCGTAAA
GAGGCATTTAGCAGCATGCCGTATGCTGCCGGTGCCGGTGTTCTGTTCATCATTCTGGTGATTCTGGGTG
CAAGCCAGGCAAAATATCAGCGCCTGGAGAAAATCAACAAGAACAAGATTGAGAAAAACGTGAATGATTA
CAAGGACGATGACGATAAGTAGGCGGCCGCATAATCTAGAGGGCCCGTTTAAACCCGCTGATCAGCCTCG
ACTGTGCCTTCTAGTTGCCAGCCATCTGTTGTTTGCCCCTCCCCCGTGCCTTCCTTGACCCTGGAAGGTG
CCACTCCCACTGTCCTTTCCTAATAAAATGAGGAAATTGCATCGCATTGTCTGAGTAGGTGTCATTCTAT
TCTGGGGGGTGGGGTGGGGCAGGACAGCAAGGGGGAGGATTGGGAAGACAATAGCAGGCATGCTGGGGAT
GCGGTGGGCTCTATGGCTTCTGAGGCGGAAAGAACCAGCTGGGGCTCTAGGGGGTATCCCC
[124 nt withheld, positions 2652-2775]
C
[91 nt withheld, positions 2777-2867]
A
[49 nt withheld, positions 2869-2917]
CCTTTGACGTTGGAGTCCACGTTCTTT
[37 nt withheld, positions 2945-2981]
ACCCTATCTCGGTCTATTCTTTTGATTTATAAGGGATTTTGCCGATTTCGGCCTATTGGTTAAAAAATGA
GCTGATTTAACAAAAATTTAACGCGAATTAATTCTGTGGAATGTGTGTCAGTTAGGGTGTGGAAAGTCCC
CAGGCTCCCCAGCAGGCAGAAGTATGCAAAGCATGCATCTCAATTAGTCAGCAACCAGGTGTGGAAAGTC
CCCAGGCTCCCCAGCAGGCAGAAGTATGCAAAGCATGCATCTCAATTAGTCAGCAACCATAGTCCCGCCC
CTAACTCCGCCCATCCCGCCCCTAACTCCGCCCAGTTCCGCCCATTCTCCGCCCCATGGCTGACTAATTT
TTTTTATTTATGCAGAGGCCGAGGCCGCCTCTGCCTCTGAGCTATTCCAGAAGTAGTGAGGAGGCTTTTT
TGGAGGCCTAGGCTTTTGCAAAAAGCTCCCGGGAGCTTGTATATCCATTTTCGGATCTGATCAAGAGACA
GGATGAGGATCGTTTCGCATGATTGAACAAGATGGATTGCACGCAGGTTCTCCGGCCGCTTGGGTGGAGA
GGCTATTCGGCTATGACTGGGCACAACAGACAATCGGCTGCTCTGATGCCGCCGTGTTCCGGCTGTCAGC
GCAGGGGCGCCCGGTTCTTTTTGTCAAGACCGACCTGTCCGGTGCCCTGAATGAACTGCAGGACGAGGCA
GCGCGGCTATCGTGGCTGGCCACGACGGGCGTTCCTTGCGCAGCTGTGCTCGACGTTGTCACTGAAGCGG
GAAGGGACTGGCTGCTATTGGGCGAAGTGCCGGGGCAGGATCTCCTGTCATCTCACCTTGCTCCTGCCGA
GAAAGTATCCATCATGGCTGATGCAATGCGGCGGCTGCATACGCTTGATCCGGCTACCTGCCCATTCGAC
CACCAAGCGAAACATCGCATCGAGCGAGCACGTACTCGGATGGAAGCCGGTCTTGTCGATCAGGATGATC
TGGACGAAGAGCATCAGGGGCTCGCGCCAGCCGAACTGTTCGCCAGGCTCAAGGCGCGCATGCCCGACGG
CGAGGATCTCGTCGTGACCCATGGCGATGCCTGCTTGCCGAATATCATGGTGGAAAATGGCCGCTTTTCT
GGATTCATCGACTGTGGCCGGCTGGGTGTGGCGGACCGCTATCAGGACATAGCGTTGGCTACCCGTGATA
TTGCTGAAGAGCTTGGCGGCGAATGGGCTGACCGCTTCCTCGTGCTTTACGGTATCGCCGCTCCCGATTC
GCAGCGCATCGCCTTCTATCGCCTTCTTGACGAGTTCTTCTGAGCGGGACTCTGGGGTTCGAAATGACCG
ACCAAGCGACGCCCAACCTGCCATCACGAGATTTCGATTCCACCGCCGCCTTCTATGAAAGGTTGGGCTT
CGGAATCGTTTTCCGGGACGCCGGCTGGATGATCCTCCAGCGCGGGGATCTCATGCTGGAGTTCTTCGCC
CACCCCAACTTGTTTATTGCAGCTTATAATGGTTACAAATAAAGCAATAGCATCACAAATTTCACAAATA
AAGCATTTTTTTCACTGCATTCTAGTTGTGGTTTGTCCAAACTCATCAATGTATCTTATCATGTCTGTAT
ACCGTCGACCTCTAGCTAGAGCTTGGCGTAATCATGGTCATAGCTGTTTCCTGTGTGAAATTGTTATCCG
CTCACAATTCCACACAACATACGAGCCGGAAGCATAAAGTGTAAAGCCTGGGGTGCCTAATGAGTGAGCT
AACTCACATTAATTGCGTTGCGCTCACTGCCCGCTTTCCAGTCGGGAAACCTGTCGTGCCAGCTGCATTA
ATGAATCGGCCAACGCGCGGGGAGAGGCGGTTTGCGTATTGGGCGCTCTTCCGCTTCCTCGCTCACTGAC
TCGCTGCGCTCGGTCGTTCGGCTGCGGCGAGCGGTATCAGCTCACTCAAAGGCGGTAATACGGTTATCCA
CAGAATCAGGGGATAACGCAGGAAAGAACATGTGAGCAAAAGGCCAGCAAAAGGCCAGGAACCGTAAAAA
GGCCGCGTTGCTGGCGTTTTTCCATAGGCTCCGCCCCCCTGACGAGCATCACAAAAATCGACGCTCAAGT
CAGAGGTGGCGAAACCCGACAGGACTATAAAGATACCAGGCGTTTCCCCCTGGAAGCTCCCTCGTGCGCT
CTCCTGTTCCGACCCTGCCGCTTACCGGATACCTGTCCGCCTTTCTCCCTTCGGGAAGCGTGGCGCTTTC
TCATAGCTCACGCTGTAGGTATCTCAGTTCGGTGTAGGTCGTTCGCTCCAAGCTGGGCTGTGTGCACGAA
CCCCCCGTTCAGCCCGACCGCTGCGCCTTATCCGGTAACTATCGTCTTGAGTCCAACCCGGTAAGACACG
ACTTATCGCCACTGGCAGCAGCCACTGGTAACAGGATTAGCAGAGCGAGGTATGTAGGCGGTGCTACAGA
GTTCTTGAAGTGGTGGCCTAACTACGGCTACACTAGAAGAACAGTATTTGGTATCTGCGCTCTGCTGAAG
CCAGTTACCTTCGGAAAAAGAGTTGGTAGCTCTTGATCCGGCAAACAAACCACCGCTGGTAGCGGTGGTT
TTTTTGTTTGCAAGCAGCAGATTACGCGCAGAAAAAAAGGATCTCAAGAAGATCCTTTGATCTTTTCTAC
GGGGTCTGACGCTCAGTGGAACGAAAACTCACGTTAAGGGATTTTGGTCATGAGATTATCAAAAAGGATC
TTCACCTAGATCCTTTTAAATTAAAAATGAAGTTTTAAATCAATCTAAAGTATATATGAGTAAACTTGGT
CTGACAGTTACCAATGCTTAATCAGTGAGGCACCTATCTCAGCGATCTGTCTATTTCGTTCATCCATAGT
TGCCTGACTCCCCGTCGTGTAGATAACTACGATACGGGAGGGCTTACCATCTGGCCCCAGTGCTGCAATG
ATACCGCGAGACCCACGCTCACCGGCTCCAGATTTATCAGCAATAAACCAGCCAGCCGGAAGGGCCGAGC
GCAGAAGTGGTCCTGCAACTTTATCCGCCTCCATCCAGTCTATTAATTGTTGCCGGGAAGCTAGAGTAAG
TAGTTCGCCAGTTAATAGTTTGCGCAACGTTGTTGCCATTGCTACAGGCATCGTGGTGTCACGCTCGTCG
TTTGGTATGGCTTCATTCAGCTCCGGTTCCCAACGATCAAGGCGAGTTACATGATCCCCCATGTTGTGCA
AAAAAGCGGTTAGCTCCTTCGGTCCTCCGATCGTTGTCAGAAGTAAGTTGGCCGCAGTGTTATCACTCAT
GGTTATGGCAGCACTGCATAATTCTCTTACTGTCATGCCATCCGTAAGATGCTTTTCTGTGACTGGTGAG
TACTCAACCAAGTCATTCTGAGAATAGTGTATGCGGCGACCGAGTTGCTCTTGCCCGGCGTCAATACGGG
ATAATACCGCGCCACATAGCAGAACTTTAAAAGTGCTCATCATTGGAAAACGTTCTTCGGGGCGAAAACT
CTCAAGGATCTTACCGCTGTTGAGATCCAGTTCGATGTAACCCACTCGTGCACCCAACTGATCTTCAGCA
TCTTTTACTTTCACCAGCGTTTCTGGGTGAGCAAAAACAGGAAGGCAAAATGCCGCAAAAAAGGGAATAA
GGGCGACACGGAAATGTTGAATACTCATACTCTTCCTTTTTCAATATTATTGAAGCATTTATCAGGGTTA
TTGTCTCATGAGCGGATACATATTTGAATGTATTTAGAAAAATAAACAAATAGGGGTTCCGCGCACATTT
CCCCGAAAAGTGCCACCTGACGTC
Features (pLannotate 1.2.2; 22 found; start..end, strand, type, name):
     28..80      -  misc_feature   bom (fragment): basis of mobility region from pBR322
    235..614     +  enhancer       CMV enhancer: human cytomegalovirus immediate early enhancer
    615..818     +  promoter       CMV promoter: human cytomegalovirus (CMV) immediate early promoter
    814..847     +  LTR            5' LTR (truncated) (fragment): truncated 5' long terminal repeat (LTR) from HIV-1
    863..881     +  promoter       T7 promoter: promoter for bacteriophage T7 RNA polymerase
    920..1009    +  CDS            TGFA (fragment): TGFA_HUMAN - Experimental evidence at protein level: Swiss-Prot protein existence level 1. TGF alpha is a mitogenic polypeptide that is able to bind to the EGF receptor/EGFR and to act synergistically with TGF beta to promote anchorage-independent cell proliferation in soft agar. From Homo sapiens (Human).
   1016..1732    +  CDS            EGFP: EGFP is a basic (constitutively fluorescent) green fluorescent protein published in 1996, derived from Aequorea victoria. It is reported to be a rapidly-maturing weak dimer with moderate acid sensitivity.
   1715..2188    +  CDS            EBA1_PLAFC (fragment): Experimental evidence at protein level: Swiss-Prot protein existence level 1. Binds to host erythrocytes; may act as bridge between erythrocytes and merozoites. From Plasmodium falciparum (isolate Camp / Malaysia).
   2382..2606    +  polyA_signal   bGH poly(A) signal: bovine growth hormone polyadenylation signal
   2610..2631    +  promoter       SV40 promoter (fragment): SV40 enhancer and early promoter
   2652..3080    +  rep_origin     f1 ori (sequence partly withheld): f1 bacteriophage origin of replication; arrow indicates direction of (+) strand synthesis
   3094..3423    +  promoter       SV40 promoter: SV40 enhancer and early promoter
   3490..4281    +  CDS            neo: KKA2_KLEPN - Also known as kan, nptII. Experimental evidence at protein level: Swiss-Prot protein existence level 1. Resistance to kanamycin, neomycin, paromomycin, ribostamycin, butirosin and gentamicin B. From Klebsiella pneumoniae.
   4305..4463    +  CDS            ble (fragment): BLE_KLEPN - Experimental evidence at protein level: Swiss-Prot protein existence level 1. Binding protein with a strong affinity to the bleomycin family of antibiotics. Binds to CL990; an antimitotic-antibiotic compound. From Klebsiella pneumoniae.
   4458..4579    +  polyA_signal   SV40 poly(A) signal: SV40 polyadenylation signal
   4652..4668    -  protein_bind   lac operator: The lac repressor binds to the lac operator to inhibit transcription in E. coli. This inhibition can be relieved by adding lactose or isopropyl-β-D-thiogalactopyranoside (IPTG). lac repressor encoded by lacI
   4676..4706    -  promoter       lac promoter: promoter for the E. coli lac operon
   4721..4742    -  protein_bind   CAP binding site: CAP binding activates transcription in the presence of cAMP. E. coli catabolite activator protein
   4755..4847    -  CDS            lacI (fragment): lac repressor; lacI; The lac repressor binds to the lac operator to inhibit transcription in E. coli. This inhibition can be relieved by adding lactose or isopropyl-β-D-thiogalactopyranoside (IPTG).
   5030..5618    -  rep_origin     ori: high-copy-number ColE1/pMB1/pBR322/pUC origin of replication
   5789..6649    -  CDS            AmpR: β-lactamase; bla; confers resistance to ampicillin, carbenicillin, and related antibiotics
   6650..6754    -  promoter       AmpR promoter: bla
