[The description below was written by a language model from this plasmid's Addgene catalogue record and pLannotate feature annotations shown in this document.]
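Description:
pcDNA-GFP-EBA175-Flag(Y1426A) is a mammalian expression plasmid built on the Invitrogen pcDNA3.1 backbone. It is propagated in E. coli through a high-copy ColE1/pUC-type origin with ampicillin selection from the β-lactamase gene. An f1 origin is also present. For mammalian cells, the backbone carries an SV40 early promoter driving the neomycin phosphotransferase gene, followed by an SV40 polyadenylation signal, which would allow G418 selection of stable transfectants. The catalogue lists a total size of about 6.0 kb, whereas the sequenced record annotated here is 6,785 nt. This is probably because the listed insert size counts only the EBA175 segment and not the signal peptide and GFP.

The expression cassette uses the CMV immediate-early enhancer and promoter, with a T7 promoter just upstream of the coding region and a bovine growth hormone polyadenylation signal downstream. The open reading frame begins with the signal peptide of human TGF-alpha (residues 1 to 32), which directs the fusion into the secretory pathway. EGFP comes next, followed by a synthetic fragment encoding residues 1284 to 1462 of the Plasmodium falciparum erythrocyte-binding antigen EBA175 with a Y1426A substitution. A C-terminal Flag tag is recorded in the catalogue, although it is not annotated separately in the feature table. The insert was cloned between BamHI and NotI sites, both of which are retained.

The two tags allow the N- and C-terminal portions of the protein to be detected independently. The associated publication concerns parasite-selective rhomboid protease inhibitors, which suggests this mutant serves as a variant substrate in cell-based cleavage assays. The record itself does not state the effect of the Y1426A change.
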