Addgene plasmid #154975: pcDNA-GFP-EBA175-Flag(Y1426A)
Purpose: Expresses N-terminally GFP-tagged and C-terminally Flag-tagged EBA175 Y1426A variant (residues 1284-1462) from pcDNA3.1
Depositing lab: Sinisa Urban. Depositing organization: Johns Hopkins University and School of Medicine. Publication: Designed Parasite-Selective Rhomboid Inhibitors Block Invasion and Clear Blood-Stage Malaria. Gandhi S, Baker RP, Cho S, Stanchev S, Strisovsky K, Urban S. Cell Chem Biol. 2020 Aug 31. pii: S2451-9456(20)30333-0. doi: 10.1016/j.chembiol.2020.08.011. PubMed 32888502.
Backbone
  Vector backbone: pcDNA3.1
  Backbone manufacturer: Invitrogen
  Backbone size w/o insert (bp): 5500
  Total vector size (bp): 6040
  Vector type: Mammalian Expression
Growth in bacteria
  Bacterial resistance: Ampicillin, 100 μg/mL
  Growth temperature: 37°C
  Growth strain: DH5alpha
  Copy number: High Copy
Gene/Insert
  Gene/Insert name: PfEBA175
  Species: Synthetic
  Insert size (bp): 537
  Mutation: Y1426A; insert codes for EBA175 residues 1284 to 1462
  Promoter: CMV
  Tag / fusion protein: signal peptide (residues 1 to 32) from TGF alpha (N terminal on insert); GFP (N terminal on insert); Flag (C terminal on insert)
  Cloning method: Restriction Enzyme; 5′ cloning site BamHI (not destroyed); 3′ cloning site NotI (not destroyed)
  Sequencing primers: 5′ T7 forward; 3′ BGH reverse
Terms and licenses: Academic/Nonprofit Terms; Industry Terms: Not Available to Industry
How to cite: pcDNA-GFP-EBA175-Flag(Y1426A) was a gift from Sinisa Urban (Addgene plasmid # 154975 ; http://n2t.net/addgene:154975 ; RRID:Addgene_154975)
